>Addgene plasmid #130660 | pGPΩTp | addgene full sequence | sequence record 258172 | Addgene NGS Result
ATGGTAAGCCCTCCCGTATCGTAGTTATCTACACGACGGGGAGTCAGGCAACTATGGATGAACGAAATAG
ACAGATCGCTGAGATAGGTGCCTCACTGATTAAGCATTGGTAACTGTCAGACCAAGTTTACTCATATATA
CTTTAGATTGATTTATGGTGCACTCTCAGTACAATCTGCTCTGATGCCGCATAGTTAAGCCAGTATACAC
TCCGCTATCGCTACGTGACTGGGTCATGGCTGCGCCCCGACACCCGCCAACACCCGCTGACGCGCCCTGA
CGGGCTTGTCTGCTCCCGGCATCCGCTTACAGACAAGCTGTGACCGTCTCCGGGAGCTGCATGTGTCAGA
GGTTTTCACCGTCATCACCGAAACGCGCGAGGCAGCAAGGAGATGGCGCCCAACAGTCCCCCGGCCACGG
GGCCTGCCACCATACCCACGCCGAAACAAGCGCTCATGAGCCCGAAGTGGCGAGCCCGATCTTCCCCATC
GGTGATGTCGGCGATATAGGCGCCAGCAACCGCACCTGTGGCGCCGGTGATGCCGGCCACGATGCGTCCG
GCGTAGAGGATCCTTTTTGTCCGGTGTTGGGTTGAAGGTGAAGCCGGTCGGGGCCGCAGCGGGGGCCGGC
TTTTCAGCCTTGCCCCCCTGCTTCGGCCGCCGTGGCTCCGGCGTCTTGGGTGCCGGCGCGGGTTCCGCAG
CCTTGGCCTGCGGTGCGGGCACATCGGCGGGCTTGGCCTTGATGTGCCGCCTGGCGTGCGAGCGGAACGT
CTCGTAGGAGAACTTGACCTTCCCCGTTTCCCGCATGTGCTCCCAAATGGTGACGAGCGCATAGCCGGAC
GCTAACGCCGCCTCGACATCCGCCCTCACCGCCAGGAACGCAACCGCAGCCTCATCACGCCGGCGCTTCT
TGGCCGCGCGGGATTCAACCCACTCGGCCAGCTCGTCGGTGTAGCTCTTTGGCATCGTCTCTCGCCTGTC
CCCTCAGTTCAGTAATTTCCTGCATTTGCCTGTTTCCAGTCGGTAGATATTCCACAAAACAGCAGGGAAG
CAGCGCTTTTCCGCTGCATAACCCTGCTTCGGGGTCATTATAGCGATTTTTTCGGTATATCCATCCTTTT
TCGCACGATATACAGGATTTTGCCAAAGGGTTCGTGTAGACTTTCCTTGGTGTATCCAACGGCGTCAGCC
GGGCAGGATAGGTGAAGTAGGCCCACCCGCGAGCGGGTGTTCCTTCTTCACTGTCCCTTATTCGCACCTG
GCGGTGCTCAACGGGAATCCTGCTCTGCGAGGCTGGCCGGCTACCGCCGGCGTAACAGATGAGGGCAAGC
GGATGGCTGATGAAACCAAGCCAACCAGGAAGGGCAGCCCACCTATCAAGGTGTACTGCCTTCCAGACGA
ACGAAGAGCGATTGAGGAAAAGGCGGCGGCGGCCGGCATGAGCCTGTCGGCCTACCTGCTGGCCGTCGGC
CAGGGCTACAAAATCACGGGCGTCGTGGACTATGAGCACGTCCGCGAGCTGGCCCGCATCAATGGCGACC
TGGGCCGCCTGGGCGGCCTGCTGAAACTCTGGCTCACCGACGACCCGCGCACGGCGCGGTTCGGTGATGC
CACGATCCTCGCCCTGCTGGCGAAGATCGAAGAGAAGCAGGACGAGCTTGGCAAGGTCATGATGGGCGTG
GTCCGCCCGAGGGCAGAGCCATGACTTTTTTAGCCGCTAAAACGGCCGGGGGGTGCGCGTGATTGCCAAG
CACGTCCCCATGCGCTCCATCAAGAAGAGCGACTTCGCGGAGCTGGTGAAGTACATCACCGACGAGCAAG
GCAAGACCGAGCGCCTGGGTCACGTGCGCGTCACGAACTGCGAGGCAAACACCCTGCCCGCTGTCATGGC
CGAGGTGATGGCGACCCAGCACGGCAACACCCGTTCCGAGGCCGACAAGACCTATCACCTGCTGGTTAGC
TTCCGCGCGGGAGAGAAGCCCGACGCGGAGACGTTGCGCGCGATTGAGGACCGCATCTGCGCTGGGCTTG
GCTTCGCCGAGCATCAGCGCGTCAGTGCCGTGCATCACGACACCGACAACCTGCACATCCATATCGCCAT
CAACAAGATTCACCCGACCCGAAACACCATCCATGAGCCGTATCGGGCCTACCGCGCCCTCGCTGACCTC
TGCGCGACGCTCGAACGGGACTACGGGCTTGAGCGTGACAATCACGAAACGCGGCAGCGCGTTTCCGAGA
ACCGCGCGAACGACATGGAGCGGCACGCGGGCGTGGAAAGCCTGGTCGGCTGGATCCGGCCACGATGCGT
CCGGCGTAGAGGATCTGAAGATCAGCAGTTCAACCTGTTGATAGTACGTACTAAGCTCTCATGTTTCACG
TACTAAGCTCTCATGTTTAACGTACTAAGCTCTCATGTTTAACGAACTAAACCCTCATGGCTAACGTACT
AAGCTCTCATGGCTAACGTACTAAGCTCTCATGTTTCACGTACTAAGCTCTCATGTTTGAACAATAAAAT
TAATATAAATCAGCAACTTAAATAGCCTCTAAGGTTTTAAGTTTTATAAGAAAAAAAAGAATATATAAGG
CTTTTAAAGCTTTTAAGGTTTAACGGTTGTGGACAACAAGCCAGGGATGTAACGCACTGAGAAGCCCTTA
GAGCCTCTCAAAGCAATTTTGAGTGACACAGGAACACTTAACGGCTGACATGGGAATTCCACATGTGGAA
TTCCACATGTGGAATTGTGAGCGGATAACAATTTGTGGAATTCCCGGGAGAGCTCGATATCGCATGCGGT
ACCTCTAGAAGAAGCTTGGGATCCGTCGGGGATCCGGTGATTGATTGAGCAAGCTTTATGCTTGTAAACC
GTTTTGTGAAAAAATTTTTAAAATAAAAAAGGGGACCTCTAGGGTCCCCAATTAATTAGTAATATAATCT
ATTAAAGGTCATTCAAAAGGTCATCCACCGGATCAGCTTAGTAAAGCCCTCGCTAGATTTTAATGCGGAT
GTTGCGATTACTTCGCCAACTATTGCGATAACAAGAAAAAGCCAGCCTTTCATGATATATCTCCCAATTT
GTGTAGGGCTTATTATGCACGCTTAAAAATAATAAAAGCAGACTTGACCTGATAGTTTGGCTGTGAGCAA
TTATGTGCTTAGTGCATCTAACGCTTGAGTTAAGCCGCGCCGCGAAGCGGCGTCGGCTTGAACGAATTGT
TAGACATTATTTGCCGACTACCTTGGTGATCTCGCCTTTCACGTAGTGGACAAATTCTTCCAACTGATCT
AGCTTTAATGCGGTAGTTTATCACAGTTAAATTGCTAACGCAGTCAGGCACCGTGTATGAAATCTAACAA
TGCGCTCATCGTCATCCTCGGCACCGTCACCCTGGATGCTGTAGGCATAGGCTTGGTTATGCCGGTACTG
CCGGGCCTCTTGCGGGATTCTACGGGGTCTGACGCTCAGTGGAACGAAATCGATGAGCTCGCACGAACCC
AGTTGACATAAGCCTGTTCGGTTCGTAAACTGTAATGCAAGTAGCGTATGCGCTCACGCAACTGGTCCAG
AACCTTGACCGAACGCAGCGGTGGTAACGGCGCAGTGGCGGTTTTCATGGCTTGTTATGACTGTTTTTTT
GTACAGTCTATGCCTCGGGCATCCAAGCAGCAAGCGCGTTACGCCGTGGGTCGATGTTTGATGTTATGGA
GCAGCAACGATGTTACGCAGCAGGGCAGTCGCCCTAAAACAAAGTTAGGCAGCCGTTGTGCTGGTGCTTT
CTGATAGTTGTTGTGGGGTAGGCAGTCAGAGCTCGATTTGCTTGTCGCCATAATAGATTCACAAGAAGGA
TTCGACATGGGTCAAAGTAGCGATGAAGCCAACGCTCCCGTTGCAGGGCAGTTTGCGCTTCCCCTGAGTG
CCACCTTTGGCTTAGGGGATCGCGTACGCAAGAAATCTGGTGCCGCTTGGCAGGGTCAAGTCGTCGGTTG
GTATTGCACAAAACTCACTCCTGAAGGCTATGCGGTCGAGTCCGAATCCCACCCAGGCTCAGTGCAAATT
TATCCTGTGGCTGCACTTGAACGTGTGGCCTAAGCGATATCTTAGGATCCCCGACGCGAGGCTGGATGGC
CTTCCCCATTATGATTCTTCTCGCTTCCGGCGGCATCGGGATGCCCGCGTTGCAGGCCATGCTGTCCAGG
CAGGTAGATGACGACCATCAGGGACAGCTTCAAGGATCGCTCGCGGCTCTTACCAGCCTAACTTCGATCA
TTGGACCGCTGATCGTCACGGCGATTTATGCCGCCTCGGCGAGCACATGGAACGGGTTGGCATGGATTGT
AGGCGCCGCCCTATACCTTGTCTGCCTCCCCGCGTTGCGTCGCGGTGCATGGAGCCGGGCCACCTCGACC
TGAATGGAAGCCGGCGGCACCTCGCTAACGGATTCACCACTCCAAGAATTGGAGCCAATCAATTCTTGCG
GAGAACTGTGAATGCGCAAACCAACCCTTGGCAGAACATATCCATCGCGTCCGCCATCTCCAGCAGCCGC
ACGCGGCGCATCTCGGCGGATCAGTGAGGGTTTGCAACTGCGGGTCAAGGATCTGGATTTCGATCACGGC
ACGATCATCGTGCGGGAGGGCAAGGGCTCCAAGGATCGGGCCTTGATGTTACCCGAGAGCTTGGCACCCA
GCCTGCGCGAGCAGGGGAATTGATCCGGTGGATGACCTTTTGAATGACCTTTAATAGATTATATTACTAA
TTAATTGGGGACCCTAGAGGTCCCCTTTTTTATTTTAAAAATTTTTTCACAAAACGGTTTACAAGCATAA
AGCTTGCTCAATCAATCACCGGATCCCCACTCACCAGTCACAGAAAAGCATCTTACGGATGGCATGACAG
TAAGAGAATTATGCAGTGCTGCCATAACCATGAGTGATAACACTGCGGCCAACTTACTTCTGACAACGAT
CGGAGGACCGAAGGAGCTAACCGCTTTTTTGCACAACATGGGGGATCATGTAACTCGCCTTGATCGTTGG
GAACCGGAGCTGAATGAAGCCATACCAAACGACGAGCGTGACACCACGATGCCTGCAGCAATGGCAACAA
CGTTGCGCAAACTATTAACTGGCGAACTACTTACTCTAGCTTCCCGGCAACAATTAATAGACTGGATGGA
GGCGGATAAAGTTGCAGGACCACTTCTGCGCTCGGCCCTTCCGGCTGGCTGGTTTATTGCTGATAAATCT
GGAGCCGGTGAGCGTGGGTCTCGCGGTATCATTGCAGCACTGGGGCCAG
Features (pLannotate 1.2.2; 18 found; start..end, strand, type, name):
    154..244     -  misc_feature   bom (fragment): basis of mobility region from pBR322
    346..386     -  CDS            rop (fragment): Rop protein, which maintains plasmids at low copy number; rop
    385..573     -  CDS            TcR (fragment): tetracycline efflux protein; tet; confers resistance to tetracycline
    564..965     -  CDS            traK: TRAK4_ECOLX - Experimental evidence at protein level: Swiss-Prot protein existence level 1. From Escherichia coli.
   1191..1300    +  oriT           oriT: incP origin of transfer
   1333..1704    +  CDS            traJ: oriT-recognizing protein; traJ
   1742..2308    +  CDS            traI (fragment): TRAI6_ECOLX - Experimental evidence at protein level: Swiss-Prot protein existence level 1. The initiation process of transfer DNA synthesis requires the interaction of at least three plasmid-specific components (TraH, I, and J) at the transfer origin resulting in the assembly of a specialised nucleoprotein complex - the relaxosome. Site- and strand-specific cleavage at the transfer origin is dependent on TraI and TraJ. From Escherichia coli.
   2322..2710    +  rep_origin     R6K γ ori: γ replication origin from E. coli plasmid R6K; requires the R6K initiator protein pi for replication
   2745..2761    +  protein_bind   lac operator: The lac repressor binds to the lac operator to inhibit transcription in E. coli. This inhibition can be relieved by adding lactose or isopropyl-β-D-thiogalactopyranoside (IPTG). lac repressor encoded by lacI
   2974..3063    -  CDS            qacE (fragment): QACE_ECOLX - Protein inferred from homology: Swiss-Prot protein existence level 3. Multidrug exporter. Is implicated for the resistance to bacteriocidal quaternary ammonium compounds. From Escherichia coli.
   3227..3290    -  CDS            SmR (fragment): aminoglycoside adenylyltransferase (Murphy, 1985); aadA; confers resistance to spectinomycin and streptomycin
   3347..3448    +  CDS            TcR (fragment): tetracycline efflux protein; tet; confers resistance to tetracycline
   3503..3531    +  promoter       Pc promoter: intI1 (promoter lies within the coding sequence); class 1 integron promoter
   3707..3773    +  ncRNA          AAC AAD leader (fragment): Accession: RF02912 - putative aminoglycoside riboswitch / attI site
   3857..4093    +  CDS            TpR: E. coli plasmid-associated dihydrofolate reductase; dhfrIIb from plasmid R388; confers resistance to trimethoprim
   4112..4413    +  CDS            TcR (fragment): tetracycline efflux protein; tet; confers resistance to tetracycline
   4555..4704    +  CDS            int (fragment): INT2_ECOLX - Protein inferred from homology: Swiss-Prot protein existence level 3. Putative integrase believed to be involved in the insertion of antibiotic resistance genes into plasmids and transposons. From Escherichia coli.
   4859..112     +  CDS            bla(M) (fragment) (across the origin): β-lactamase lacking the signal sequence; bla(M); allows cytosolic expression of β-lactamase
