[The description below was written by a language model from this plasmid's Addgene catalogue record and pLannotate feature annotations shown in this document.]
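Description:
pGPΩTp is a conditionally replicating suicide vector built on the pGP704 backbone and intended for insertional mutagenesis of the Burkholderia cenocepacia chromosome. It carries the R6K γ origin, which fires only when the R6K π initiator protein is supplied in trans. The plasmid is therefore maintained at low copy in a pir-expressing E. coli host such as Pir1 and cannot replicate after transfer into Burkholderia. Mobilisation functions from an IncP plasmid are annotated (oriT, traJ, traK and part of traI), along with a fragment of the pBR322 bom region. These allow conjugative delivery from a donor that provides the remaining transfer machinery. Because the plasmid cannot persist in the recipient, trimethoprim-resistant exconjugants are expected to carry the marker integrated into the chromosome. The catalogue purpose refers to insertion of a "GP transposon", but no transposase or transposon ends appear among the annotated features.

The payload is an Ω trimethoprim cassette: a 237 bp dihydrofolate reductase gene (dhfrIIb type, from R388), recorded as taken from pMLBAD and flanked by Ω sites as in pHP45ΩTp. Ω elements normally carry transcription and translation terminators, which make insertions strongly polar. The record names a dhfr promoter, and the annotation places a class 1 integron Pc promoter and an attI/leader fragment upstream of the gene. Short remnants of tet, aadA, qacE, an integrase, rop and a truncated bla are also detected and appear to be non-functional leftovers of the parental plasmids, so trimethoprim is the only listed selection. The depositor states that the exact sequence was unknown and estimates about 3.9 kb, whereas the sequenced record is 5,299 nt, so the catalogue sizes should be treated as approximate.
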