Addgene plasmid #130660: pGPΩTp
Purpose: Insertional mutagenesis of GP transposon into chromosome of B. cenocepacia. Trimethoprim selection for plasmid.
Depositing lab: Miguel Valvano. Depositing organization: University of Western Ontario. Publication: Burkholderia cenocepacia requires a periplasmic HtrA protease for growth under thermal and osmotic stress and for survival in vivo. Flannagan RS, Aubert D, Kooi C, Sokol PA, Valvano MA. Infect Immun. 2007 Apr;75(4):1679-89. Epub 2007 Jan 12. 10.1128/IAI.01581-06 PubMed 17220310.
Backbone
  Vector backbone: pGP704
  Backbone manufacturer: John Mekalanos
  Backbone size w/o insert (bp): 3705
  Total vector size (bp): 3942
  Modifications to backbone: Addition of trimethoprim cassette and Ω sites flanking it.
  Vector type: Bacterial Expression
Growth in bacteria
  Bacterial resistance: Trimethoprim, 50 μg/mL
  Growth temperature: 37°C
  Growth strain: Pir1
  Copy number: Low Copy
Gene/Insert
  Gene/Insert name: Ω trimethoprim cassette
  Species: pMLBAD
  Insert size (bp): 237
  Mutation: Addition of Ω sites next to trimethoprim cassette in pHP45ΩTp
  Promoter: dhfr promoter
  Cloning method: Restriction Enzyme; 5′ cloning site HindIII (not destroyed); 3′ cloning site ScaI (not destroyed)
  Sequencing primers: 5′ cgacggatcccaagcttcttctaga; 3′ TAACGGTTGTGGACAACAAGCCAGGG
Resource information
  A portion of this plasmid was derived from a plasmid made by: dhfr cloned from pMLBAD, constructed by John Mekalanos.
Terms and licenses: Academic/Nonprofit Terms; Industry Terms: Not Available to Industry
Depositor comments: Note: We do not have the exact sequence. Size of plasmid is approximated.
How to cite: pGPΩTp was a gift from Miguel Valvano (Addgene plasmid # 130660 ; http://n2t.net/addgene:130660 ; RRID:Addgene_130660)
